>Addgene plasmid #109011 | pLG1-puro-sgATL3-5 | addgene full sequence | sequence record 213409 | Addgene NGS Result
GTGATGCGGTTTTGGCAGTACATCAATGGGCGTGGATAGCGGTTTGACTCACGGGGATTTCCAAGTCTCC
ACCCCATTGACGTCAATGGGAGTTTGTTTTGGCACCAAAATCAACGGGACTTTCCAAAATGTCGTAACAA
CTCCGCCCCATTGACGCAAATGGGCGGTAGGCGTGTACGGTGGGAGGTCTATATAAGCAGCGCGTTTTGC
CTGTACTGGGTCTCTCTGGTTAGACCAGATCTGAGCCTGGGAGCTCTCTGGCTAACTAGGGAACCCACTG
CTTAAGCCTCAATAAAGCTTGCCTTGAGTGCTTCAAGTAGTGTGTGCCCGTCTGTTGTGTGACTCTGGTA
ACTAGAGATCCCTCAGACCCTTTTAGTCAGTGTGGAAAATCTCTAGCAGTGGCGCCCGAACAGGGACTTG
AAAGCGAAAGGGAAACCAGAGGAGCTCTCTCGACGCAGGACTCGGCTTGCTGAAGCGCGCACGGCAAGAG
GCGAGGGGCGGCGACTGGTGAGTACGCCAAAAATTTTGACTAGCGGAGGCTAGAAGGAGAGAGATGGGTG
CGAGAGCGTCAGTATTAAGCGGGGGAGAATTAGATCGCGATGGGAAAAAATTCGGTTAAGGCCAGGGGGA
AAGAAAAAATATAAATTAAAACATATAGTATGGGCAAGCAGGGAGCTAGAACGATTCGCAGTTAATCCTG
GCCTGTTAGAAACATCAGAAGGCTGTAGACAAATACTGGGACAGCTACAACCATCCCTTCAGACAGGATC
AGAAGAACTTAGATCATTATATAATACAGTAGCAACCCTCTATTGTGTGCATCAAAGGATAGAGATAAAA
GACACCAAGGAAGCTTTAGACAAGATAGAGGAAGAGCAAAACAAAAGTAAGACCACCGCACAGCAAGCGG
CCGGCCGCTGATCTTCAGACCTGGAGGAGGAGATATGAGGGACAATTGGAGAAGTGAATTATATAAATAT
AAAGTAGTAAAAATTGAACCATTAGGAGTAGCACCCACCAAGGCAAAGAGAAGAGTGGTGCAGAGAGAAA
AAAGAGCAGTGGGAATAGGAGCTTTGTTCCTTGGGTTCTTGGGAGCAGCAGGAAGCACTATGGGCGCAGC
GTCAATGACGCTGACGGTACAGGCCAGACAATTATTGTCTGGTATAGTGCAGCAGCAGAACAATTTGCTG
AGGGCTATTGAGGCGCAACAGCATCTGTTGCAACTCACAGTCTGGGGCATCAAGCAGCTCCAGGCAAGAA
TCCTGGCTGTGGAAAGATACCTAAAGGATCAACAGCTCCTGGGGATTTGGGGTTGCTCTGGAAAACTCAT
TTGCACCACTGCTGTGCCTTGGAATGCTAGTTGGAGTAATAAATCTCTGGAACAGATTTGGAATCACACG
ACCTGGATGGAGTGGGACAGAGAAATTAACAATTACACAAGCTTAATACACTCCTTAATTGAAGAATCGC
AAAACCAGCAAGAAAAGAATGAACAAGAATTATTGGAATTAGATAAATGGGCAAGTTTGTGGAATTGGTT
TAACATAACAAATTGGCTGTGGTATATAAAATTATTCATAATGATAGTAGGAGGCTTGGTAGGTTTAAGA
ATAGTTTTTGCTGTACTTTCTATAGTGAATAGAGTTAGGCAGGGATATTCACCATTATCGTTTCAGACCC
ACCTCCCAACCCCGAGGGGACCCGACAGGCCCGAAGGAATAGAAGAAGAAGGTGGAGAGAGAGACAGAGA
CAGATCCATTCGATTAGTGAACGGATCGGCACTGCGTGCGCCAATTCTGCAGACAAATGGCAGTATTCAT
CCACAATTTTAAAAGAAAAGGGGGGATTGGGGGGTACAGTGCAGGGGAAAGAATAGTAGACATAATAGCA
ACAGACATACAAACTAAAGAATTACAAAAACAAATTACAAAAATTCAAAATTTTCGGGTTTATTACAGGG
ACAGCAGAGATCCAGTTTGGTTAGTACCGGGCCCGCCCTGCAGGTCTAGAGATCCGACGCGCCATCTCTA
GGCCCGCGCCGGCCCCCTCGCACGGACTTGTGGGAGAAGCTCGGCTACTCCCCTGCCCCGGTTAATTTGC
ATATAATATTTCCTAGTAACTATAGAGGCTTAATGTGCGATAAAAGACAGATAATCTGTTCTTTTTAATA
CTAGCTACATTTTACATGATAGGCTTGGATTTCTATAACTTCGTATAGCATACATTATACGAAGTTATAA
ACAGCACAAAAGGAAACTCACCCTAACTGTAAAGTAATTGTGTGTTTTGAGACTATAAGTATCCCTTGGA
GAACCACCTTGTTGGGTGCGGGCGGGAACGAACCGTTTAAGAGCTAAGCTGGAAACAGCATAGCAAGTTT
AAATAAGGCTAGTCCGTTATCAACTTGAAAAAGTGGCACCGAGTCGGTGCTTTTTTTCTCGAGTACTAGG
ATCCATTAGGCGGCCGCCCTGCAGGGTGGATAACCGTATTACCGCCATGCATGTGCCCGTCAGTGGGCAG
AGCGCACATCGCCCACAGTCCCCGAGAAGTTGGGGGGAGGGGTCGGCAATTGAACCGGTGCCTAGAGAAG
GTGGCGCGGGGTAAACTGGGAAAGTGATGTCGTGTACTGGCTCCGCCTTTTTCCCGAGGGTGGGGGAGAA
CCGTATATAAGTGCAGTAGTCGCCGTGAACGTTCTTTTTCGCAACGGGTTTGCCGCCAGAACACAGGTAA
GTGCCGTGTGTGGTTCCCGCGGGCCTGGCCTCTTTACGGGTTATGGCCCTTGCGTGCCTTGAATTACTTC
CACCTGGCTGCAGTACGTGATTCTTGATCCCGAGCTTCGGGTTGGAAGTGGGTGGGAGAGTTCGAGGCCT
TGCGCTTAAGGAGCCCCTTCGCCTCGTGCTTGAGTTGAGGCCTGGCCTGGGCGCTGGGGCCGCCGCGTGC
GAATCTGGTGGCACCTTCGCGCCTGTCTCGCTGCTTTCGATAAGTCTCTAGCCATTTAAAATTTTTGATG
ACCTGCTGCGACGCTTTTTTTCTGGCAAGATAGTCTTGTAAATGCGGGCCAAGATCTGCACACTGGTATT
TCGGTTTTTGGGGCCGCGGGCGGCGACGGGGCCCGTGCGTCCCAGCGCACATGTTCGGCGAGGCGGGGCC
TGCGAGCGCGGCCACCGAGAATCGGACGGGGGTAGTCTCAAGCTGGCCGGCCTGCTCTGGTGCCTGGCCT
CGCGCCGCCGTGTATCGCCCCGCCCTGGGCGGCAAGGCTGGCCCGGTCGGCACCAGTTGCGTGAGCGGAA
AGATGGCCGCTTCCCGGCCCTGCTGCAGGGAGCTCAAAATGGAGGACGCGGCGCTCGGGAGAGCGGGCGG
GTGAGTCACCCACACAAAGGAAAAGGGCCTTTCCGTCCTCAGCCGTCGCTTCATGTGACTCCACGGAGTA
CCGGGCGCCGTCCAGGCACCTCGATTAGTTCTCGCGCTTTTGGAGTACGTCGTCTTTAGGTTGGGGGGAG
GGGTTTTATGCGATGGAGTTTCCCCACACTGAGTGGGTGGAGACTGAAGTTAGGCCAGCTTGGCACTTGA
TGTAATTCTCCTTGGAATTTGCCCTTTTTGAGTTTGGATCTTGGTTCATTCTCAAGCCTCAGACAGTGGT
TCAAAGTTTTTTTCTTCCATTTCAGGTGTCGTGAGCTAGCCCACCATGACCGAGTACAAGCCCACGGTGC
GCCTCGCCACCCGCGACGACGTCCCCCGGGCCGTACGCACCCTCGCCGCCGCGTTCGCCGACTACCCCGC
CACGCGCCACACCGTCGACCCGGACCGCCACATCGAGCGGGTCACCGAGCTGCAAGAACTCTTCCTCACG
CGCGTCGGGCTCGACATCGGCAAGGTGTGGGTCGCGGACGACGGCGCCGCGGTGGCGGTCTGGACCACGC
CGGAGAGCGTCGAAGCGGGGGCGGTGTTCGCCGAGATCGGCCCGCGCATGGCCGAGTTGAGCGGTTCCCG
GCTGGCCGCGCAGCAACAGATGGAAGGCCTCCTGGCGCCGCACCGGCCCAAGGAGCCCGCGTGGTTCCTG
GCCACCGTCGGCGTCTCGCCCGACCACCAGGGCAAGGGTCTGGGCAGCGCCGTCGTGCTCCCCGGAGTGG
AGGCGGCCGAGCGCGCCGGGGTGCCCGCCTTCCTGGAGACCTCCGCGCCCCGCAACCTCCCCTTCTACGA
GCGGCTCGGCTTCACCGTCACCGCCGACGTCGAGGTGCCCGAAGGACCGCGCACCTGGTGCATGACCCGC
AAGCCCGGTGCCGGATCGGGAGAGGGCAGAGGAAGTCTGCTAACATGCGGTGACGTCGAGGAGAATCCTG
GCCCACCGGTCGCCACCAGCGAGCTGATTAAGGAGAACATGCACATGAAGCTGTACATGGAGGGCACCGT
GGACAACCATCACTTCAAGTGCACATCCGAGGGCGAAGGCAAGCCCTACGAGGGCACCCAGACCATGAGA
ATCAAGGTGGTCGAGGGCGGCCCTCTCCCCTTCGCCTTCGACATCCTGGCTACTAGCTTCCTCTACGGCA
GCAAGACCTTCATCAACCACACCCAGGGCATCCCCGACTTCTTCAAGCAGTCCTTCCCTGAGGGCTTCAC
ATGGGAGAGAGTCACCACATACGAAGACGGGGGCGTGCTGACCGCTACCCAGGACACCAGCCTCCAGGAC
GGCTGCCTCATCTACAACGTCAAGATCAGAGGGGTGAACTTCACATCCAACGGCCCTGTGATGCAGAAGA
AAACACTCGGCTGGGAGGCCTTCACCGAGACGCTGTACCCCGCTGACGGCGGCCTGGAAGGCAGAAACGA
CATGGCCCTGAAGCTCGTGGGCGGGAGCCATCTGATCGCAAACATCAAGACCACATATAGATCCAAGAAA
CCCGCTAAGAACCTCAAGATGCCTGGCGTCTACTATGTGGACTACAGACTGGAAAGAATCAAGGAGGCCA
ACAACGAGACCTACGTCGAGCAGCACGAGGTGGCAGTGGCCAGATACTGCGACCTCCCTAGCAAACTGGG
GCACAAGCTTAATTAAGAATTCGTCGAGGGACCTAATAACTTCGTATAGCATACATTATACGAAGTTATA
CATGTTTAAGGGTTCCGGTTCCACTAGGTACAATTCGATATCAAGCTTATCGATAATCAACCTCTGGATT
ACAAAATTTGTGAAAGATTGACTGGTATTCTTAACTATGTTGCTCCTTTTACGCTATGTGGATACGCTGC
TTTAATGCCTTTGTATCATGCTATTGCTTCCCGTATGGCTTTCATTTTCTCCTCCTTGTATAAATCCTGG
TTGCTGTCTCTTTATGAGGAGTTGTGGCCCGTTGTCAGGCAACGTGGCGTGGTGTGCACTGTGTTTGCTG
ACGCAACCCCCACTGGTTGGGGCATTGCCACCACCTGTCAGCTCCTTTCCGGGACTTTCGCTTTCCCCCT
CCCTATTGCCACGGCGGAACTCATCGCCGCCTGCCTTGCCCGCTGCTGGACAGGGGCTCGGCTGTTGGGC
ACTGACAATTCCGTGGTGTTGTCGGGGAAATCATCGTCCTTTCCTTGGCTGCTCGCCTGTGTTGCCACCT
GGATTCTGCGCGGGACGTCCTTCTGCTACGTCCCTTCGGCCCTCAATCCAGCGGACCTTCCTTCCCGCGG
CCTGCTGCCGGCTCTGCGGCCTCTTCCGCGTCTTCGCCTTCGCCCTCAGACGAGTCGGATCTCCCTTTGG
GCCGCCTCCCCGCATCGATACCGTCGACCTCGATCGAGACCTAGAAAAACATGGAGCAATCACAAGTAGC
AATACAGCAGCTACCAATGCTGATTGTGCCTGGCTAGAAGCACAAGAGGAGGAGGAGGTGGGTTTTCCAG
TCACACCTCAGGTACCTTTAAGACCAATGACTTACAAGGCAGCTGTAGATCTTAGCCACTTTTTAAAAGA
AAAGGGGGGACTGGAAGGGCTAATTCACTCCCAACGAAGACAAGATATCCTTGATCTGTGGATCTACCAC
ACACAAGGCTACTTCCCTGATTGGCAGAACTACACACCAGGGCCAGGGATCAGATATCCACTGACCTTTG
GATGGTGCTACAAGCTAGTACCAGTTGAGCAAGAGAAGGTAGAAGAAGCCAATGAAGGAGAGAACACCCG
CTTGTTACACCCTGTGAGCCTGCATGGGATGGATGACCCGGAGAGAGAAGTATTAGAGTGGAGGTTTGAC
AGCCGCCTAGCATTTCATCACATGGCCCGAGAGCTGCATCCGGACTGTACTGGGTCTCTCTGGTTAGACC
AGATCTGAGCCTGGGAGCTCTCTGGCTAACTAGGGAACCCACTGCTTAAGCCTCAATAAAGCTTGCCTTG
AGTGCTTCAAGTAGTGTGTGCCCGTCTGTTGTGTGACTCTGGTAACTAGAGATCCCTCAGACCCTTTTAG
TCAGTGTGGAAAATCTCTAGCAGCATGTGAGCAAAAGGCCAGCAAAAGGCCAGGAACCGTAAAAAGGCCG
CGTTGCTGGCGTTTTTCCATAGGCTCCGCCCCCCTGACGAGCATCACAAAAATCGACGCTCAAGTCAGAG
GTGGCGAAACCCGACAGGACTATAAAGATACCAGGCGTTTCCCCCTGGAAGCTCCCTCGTGCGCTCTCCT
GTTCCGACCCTGCCGCTTACCGGATACCTGTCCGCCTTTCTCCCTTCGGGAAGCGTGGCGCTTTCTCATA
GCTCACGCTGTAGGTATCTCAGTTCGGTGTAGGTCGTTCGCTCCAAGCTGGGCTGTGTGCACGAACCCCC
CGTTCAGCCCGACCGCTGCGCCTTATCCGGTAACTATCGTCTTGAGTCCAACCCGGTAAGACACGACTTA
TCGCCACTGGCAGCAGCCACTGGTAACAGGATTAGCAGAGCGAGGTATGTAGGCGGTGCTACAGAGTTCT
TGAAGTGGTGGCCTAACTACGGCTACACTAGAAGAACAGTATTTGGTATCTGCGCTCTGCTGAAGCCAGT
TACCTTCGGAAAAAGAGTTGGTAGCTCTTGATCCGGCAAACAAACCACCGCTGGTAGCGGTGGTTTTTTT
GTTTGCAAGCAGCAGATTACGCGCAGAAAAAAAGGATCTCAAGAAGATCCTTTGATCTTTTCTACGGGGT
CTGACGCTCAGTGGAACGAAAACTCACGTTAAGGGATTTTGGTCATGAGATTATCAAAAAGGATCTTCAC
CTAGATCCTTTTAAATTAAAAATGAAGTTTTAAATCAATCTAAAGTATATATGAGTAAACTTGGTCTGAC
AGTTACCAATGCTTAATCAGTGAGGCACCTATCTCAGCGATCTGTCTATTTCGTTCATCCATAGTTGCCT
GACTCCCCGTCGTGTAGATAACTACGATACGGGAGGGCTTACCATCTGGCCCCAGTGCTGCAATGATACC
GCGAGACCCACGCTCACCGGCTCCAGATTTATCAGCAATAAACCAGCCAGCCGGAAGGGCCGAGCGCAGA
AGTGGTCCTGCAACTTTATCCGCCTCCATCCAGTCTATTAATTGTTGCCGGGAAGCTAGAGTAAGTAGTT
CGCCAGTTAATAGTTTGCGCAACGTTGTTGCCATTGCTACAGGCATCGTGGTGTCACGCTCGTCGTTTGG
TATGGCTTCATTCAGCTCCGGTTCCCAACGATCAAGGCGAGTTACATGATCCCCCATGTTGTGCAAAAAA
GCGGTTAGCTCCTTCGGTCCTCCGATCGTTGTCAGAAGTAAGTTGGCCGCAGTGTTATCACTCATGGTTA
TGGCAGCACTGCATAATTCTCTTACTGTCATGCCATCCGTAAGATGCTTTTCTGTGACTGGTGAGTACTC
AACCAAGTCATTCTGAGAATAGTGTATGCGGCGACCGAGTTGCTCTTGCCCGGCGTCAATACGGGATAAT
ACCGCGCCACATAGCAGAACTTTAAAAGTGCTCATCATTGGAAAACGTTCTTCGGGGCGAAAACTCTCAA
GGATCTTACCGCTGTTGAGATCCAGTTCGATGTAACCCACTCGTGCACCCAACTGATCTTCAGCATCTTT
TACTTTCACCAGCGTTTCTGGGTGAGCAAAAACAGGAAGGCAAAATGCCGCAAAAAAGGGAATAAGGGCG
ACACGGAAATGTTGAATACTCATACTCTTCCTTTTTCAATATTATTGAAGCATTTATCAGGGTTATTGTC
TCATGAGCGGATACATATTTGAATGTATTTAGAAAAATAAACAAATAGGGGTTCCGCGCACATTTCCCCG
AAAAGTGCCACCTGACGTCGACGGATCGGGAGATCTCCCGATCCCCTATGGTGCACTCTCAGTACAATCT
GCTCTGATGCCGCATAGTTAAGCCAGTATCTGCTCCCTGCTTGTGTGTTGGAGGTCGCTGAGTAGTGCGC
GAGCAAAATTTAAGCTACAACAAGGCAAGGCTTGACCGACAATTGCATGAAGAATCTGCTTAGGGTTAGG
CGTTTTGCGCTGCTTCGCGATGTACGGGCCAGATATACGCGTTGACATTGATTATTGACTAGTTATTAAT
AGTAATCAATTACGGGGTCATTAGTTCATAGCCCATATATGGAGTTCCGCGTTACATAACTTACGGTAAA
TGGCCCGCCTGGCTGACCGCCCAACGACCCCCGCCCATTGACGTCAATAATGACGTATGTTCCCATAGTA
ACGCCAATAGGGACTTTCCATTGACGTCAATGGGTGGAGTATTTACGGTAAACTGCCCACTTGGCAGTAC
ATCAAGTGTATCATATGCCAAGTACGCCCCCTATTGACGTCAATGACGGTAAATGGCCCGCCTGGCATTA
TGCCCAGTACATGACCTTATGGGACTTTCCTACTTGGCAGTACATCTACGTATTAGTCATCGCTATTACC
ATG
Features (pLannotate 1.2.2; 23 found; start..end, strand, type, name):
      1..200     +  promoter       CMV promoter: human cytomegalovirus (CMV) immediate early promoter
    218..398     +  LTR            5' LTR (truncated): truncated 5' long terminal repeat (LTR) from HIV-1
    445..570     +  misc_feature   HIV-1 Ψ: packaging signal of human immunodeficiency virus type 1
    554..892     +  CDS            HIV-1 gag (fragment): gag protein from human immunodeficiency virus 1; gag
   1067..1300    +  misc_feature   RRE: The Rev response element (RRE) of HIV-1 allows for Rev-dependent mRNA export from the nucleus to the cytoplasm.
   1677..1777    +  CDS            Rev (fragment): human immunodeficiency virus 1 (HIV-1) Rev protein; rev; enhances nuclear export of unspliced and incompletely spliced viral mRNAs
   1827..1944    +  misc_feature   cPPT/CTS: central polypurine tract and central termination sequence of HIV-1
   2205..2238    +  protein_bind   loxP: Cre-mediated recombination occurs in the 8-bp core sequence (GCATACAT). Cre recombinase
   2363..2430    +  misc_RNA       tracrRNA (fragment): trans-activating CRISPR RNA for the Streptococcus pyogenes CRISPR/Cas9 system
   2503..3674    +  promoter       EF-1α promoter: strong constitutive promoter for human elongation factor EF-1α
   3686..4282    +  CDS            PuroR: puromycin N-acetyltransferase; pac from Streptomyces alboniger; confers resistance to puromycin
   4358..5056    +  CDS            TagBFP: monomeric blue fluorescent protein mammalian codon-optimized
   5076..5109    +  protein_bind   loxP: Cre-mediated recombination occurs in the 8-bp core sequence (GCATACAT). Cre recombinase
   5142..5165    +  misc_feature   MCS (fragment): pBluescript multiple cloning site
   5165..5753    +  misc_feature   WPRE: woodchuck hepatitis virus posttranscriptional regulatory element
   5754..5773    +  misc_feature   MCS (fragment): pBluescript multiple cloning site
   5775..6275    +  CDS            nef (fragment): NEF_HV1LA - Experimental evidence at protein level: Swiss-Prot protein existence level 1. Extracellular Nef protein targets CD4(+) T-lymphocytes for apoptosis by interacting with CXCR4 surface receptors. From Human immunodeficiency virus type 1 group M subtype B (isolate Lai) (HIV-1).
   6282..6462    +  LTR            5' LTR (truncated): truncated 5' long terminal repeat (LTR) from HIV-1
   6524..7112    -  rep_origin     ori: high-copy-number ColE1/pMB1/pBR322/pUC origin of replication
   7283..8143    -  CDS            AmpR: β-lactamase; bla; confers resistance to ampicillin, carbenicillin, and related antibiotics
   8144..8248    -  promoter       AmpR promoter: bla
   8307..8359    -  misc_feature   bom (fragment): basis of mobility region from pBR322
   8514..8893    +  enhancer       CMV enhancer: human cytomegalovirus immediate early enhancer
