[The description below was written by a language model from this plasmid's Addgene catalogue record and pLannotate feature annotations shown in this document.]
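Description:
pLG1-puro-sgATL3-5 is a lentiviral single-guide RNA expression plasmid built on the pCRISPRia-v2 backbone and designed for CRISPRi knockdown of human ATL3 (atlastin 3, also known as HSN1F). It carries one of several ATL3-targeting guides (guide #5), cloned between retained BstXI and BlpI sites. The catalogue record lists a mouse U6 promoter as the driver of the guide. The automated feature table does not annotate this promoter, but it does detect the S. pyogenes sgRNA scaffold (labelled as a tracrRNA fragment) immediately downstream of the cloning position. The plasmid encodes no Cas9, so it must be paired with a separately delivered dCas9-KRAB construct, which the guide recruits to the ATL3 locus to repress transcription.

The viral portion has a CMV enhancer/promoter fused to a truncated HIV-1 5' LTR, which drives genomic RNA production in packaging cells. This is followed by the Ψ packaging signal with a gag fragment, the RRE for Rev-dependent export, the cPPT/CTS, a WPRE to enhance transcript expression, and a truncated 3' LTR. Downstream of the guide cassette, an EF-1α promoter expresses puromycin N-acetyltransferase and then TagBFP, so transduced cells can be selected with drug or tracked and sorted by blue fluorescence. The element linking the two coding sequences is not annotated. Two same-orientation loxP sites flank the region containing the sgRNA scaffold and the marker cassette, which would in principle allow Cre-mediated excision. In bacteria the plasmid replicates from a high-copy ColE1/pUC-type origin under ampicillin selection. It was deposited in connection with a study of how atlastins remodel the endoplasmic reticulum during selective autophagy.
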