Addgene plasmid #109011: pLG1-puro-sgATL3-5
Purpose: CRISPRi knockdown of targeted gene (to be used with Addgene #102244 or other dCas9-KRAB constructs)
Depositing lab: Jacob Corn. Depositing organization: University of California, Berkeley. Publication: Atlastins remodel the endoplasmic reticulum for selective autophagy. Liang JR, Lingeman E, Ahmed S, Corn JE. J Cell Biol. 2018 Aug 24. pii: jcb.201804185. doi: 10.1083/jcb.201804185. PubMed 30143524.
Backbone
  Vector backbone: pCRISPRia-v2
  Backbone manufacturer: Jonathan Weissman, Addgene #84841
  Backbone size w/o insert (bp): 8200
  Vector type: Mammalian Expression, Lentiviral
  Selectable markers: Puromycin ; BFP
Growth in bacteria
  Bacterial resistance: Ampicillin, 100 μg/mL
  Growth temperature: 37°C
  Growth strain: NEB Stable
  Copy number: High Copy
Gene/Insert
  Gene/Insert name: ATL3-sgRNA #5
  gRNA/shRNA sequence: GGTGCGGGCGGGAACGAACC
  Species: H. sapiens (human)
  Entrez Gene: ATL3 (a.k.a. HSN1F)
  Promoter: mU6 promoter
  Cloning method: Restriction Enzyme; 5′ cloning site BstX1 (not destroyed); 3′ cloning site BlpI (not destroyed)
  Sequencing primers: 5′ gcgccaattctgcagacaaa; 3′ CCTTCTCTAGGCACCGGTTC
Terms and licenses: Academic/Nonprofit Terms; Industry Terms: Not Available to Industry
How to cite: pLG1-puro-sgATL3-5 was a gift from Jacob Corn (Addgene plasmid # 109011 ; http://n2t.net/addgene:109011 ; RRID:Addgene_109011)
